Addgene plasmid #39233: pET11a-4SS-HEWL
Depositing lab: Harald Schwalbe. Depositing organization: Goethe-Universitaet Frankfurt am Main. Publication: Heterologous expression of hen egg white lysozyme and resonance assignment of tryptophan side chains in its non-native states. Schlorb C, Ackermann K, Richter C, Wirmer J, Schwalbe H. J Biomol NMR. 2005 Oct;33(2):95-104. 10.1007/s10858-005-2063-y PubMed 16258828.
Backbone
  Vector backbone: pET11a
  Backbone manufacturer: Novagen
  Backbone size w/o insert (bp): 5641
  Total vector size (bp): 6034
  Vector type: Bacterial Expression
Growth in bacteria
  Bacterial resistance: Ampicillin, 100 μg/mL
  Growth temperature: 37°C
  Growth strain: DH5alpha
  Copy number: Low Copy
Gene/Insert
  Gene/Insert name: Hen egg white lysozyme (alt name: HEWL)
  Species: G. gallus (chicken)
  Insert size (bp): 393
  Mutation: N-terminal Met
  Entrez Gene: LYZ (a.k.a. LYZC, dystrophin)
  Promoter: T7
  Cloning method: Restriction Enzyme; 5′ cloning site NdeI (not destroyed); 3′ cloning site BamHI (not destroyed)
  Sequencing primers: 5′ TAATACGACTCACTATAGGG; 3′ GGGTTATGCTAGTTATTGCTCAG
Terms and licenses: Academic/Nonprofit Terms; Industry Terms: Not Available to Industry
How to cite: pET11a-4SS-HEWL was a gift from Harald Schwalbe (Addgene plasmid # 39233 ; http://n2t.net/addgene:39233 ; RRID:Addgene_39233)
