[The description below was written by a language model from this plasmid's Addgene catalogue record and pLannotate feature annotations shown in this document.]
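Description:
pET11a-4SS-HEWL is a bacterial expression plasmid built on the Novagen pET11a backbone, carrying the coding sequence for hen egg white lysozyme (HEWL, chicken LYZ) for T7-driven production in E. coli. The total size is 6,034 bp, of which the insert accounts for 393 bp, cloned between NdeI and BamHI sites that are both retained. The plasmid is selected with ampicillin through the bla β-lactamase gene and its own promoter. It replicates from a ColE1/pBR322-type origin accompanied by the bom region and the rop gene, consistent with the low copy number listed in the catalogue. Several fragments of the tetracycline resistance gene and its promoter are annotated, but these are interrupted remnants of the pBR322 lineage and no tetracycline resistance is recorded.

The expression cassette consists of a T7 promoter immediately followed by a lac operator, the strong ribosome binding site from T7 gene 10, the lysozyme open reading frame and a T7 terminator. A lacI gene with its own promoter supplies repressor, so transcription requires a host that provides T7 RNA polymerase and is induced with IPTG or lactose. The only recorded change to the protein is an added N-terminal methionine, which provides the start codon; no purification tag is listed. The automated annotation matches the coding sequence to a bobwhite quail lysozyme homologue, whereas the catalogue gives chicken as the source. A short fragment resembling a T7 gene 10-derived sequence lies just before the terminator and is probably vector-derived rather than a fused tag. The record does not define "4SS", though it plausibly refers to the four native disulfide bonds. The associated publication describes heterologous expression of HEWL for NMR resonance assignment of tryptophan side chains in its non-native states.
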