Features (pLannotate 1.2.2; 19 found; start..end, strand, type, name):
    104..208     +  promoter       AmpR promoter: bla
    209..1069    +  CDS            AmpR: β-lactamase; bla; confers resistance to ampicillin, carbenicillin, and related antibiotics
   1240..1828    +  rep_origin     ori: high-copy-number ColE1/pMB1/pBR322/pUC origin of replication
   2014..2156    -  misc_feature   bom: basis of mobility region from pBR322
   2258..2449    -  CDS            rop: Rop protein, which maintains plasmids at low copy number; rop
   2466..2846    +  CDS            YPB1_ECOLX: Protein predicted: Swiss-Prot protein existence level 4. From Escherichia coli.
   3088..3712    -  CDS            TcR (fragment): tetracycline efflux protein; tet; confers resistance to tetracycline
   3727..3748    -  protein_bind   CAP binding site: CAP binding activates transcription in the presence of cAMP. E. coli catabolite activator protein
   3761..4843    -  CDS            lacI: lac repressor; lacI; The lac repressor binds to the lac operator to inhibit transcription in E. coli. This inhibition can be relieved by adding lactose or isopropyl-β-D-thiogalactopyranoside (IPTG).
   4844..4921    -  promoter       lacI promoter: lacI
   4929..5208    -  CDS            TcR (fragment): tetracycline efflux protein; tet; confers resistance to tetracycline
   5230..5248    +  promoter       T7 promoter: promoter for bacteriophage T7 RNA polymerase
   5249..5273    +  protein_bind   lac operator: The lac repressor binds to the lac operator to inhibit transcription in E. coli. This inhibition can be relieved by adding lactose or isopropyl-β-D-thiogalactopyranoside (IPTG). lac repressor encoded by lacI
   5288..5310    +  RBS            RBS: efficient ribosome binding site from bacteriophage T7 gene 10 (Olins and Rangwala, 1989)
   5321..5707    +  CDS            LYZ (sequence withheld): LYSC_COLVI - Experimental evidence at protein level: Swiss-Prot protein existence level 1. Lysozymes have primarily a bacteriolytic function; those in tissues and body fluids are associated with the monocyte-macrophage system and enhance the activity of immunoagents. From Colinus virginianus (Northern bobwhite) (Tetrao virginianus).
   5718..5767    +  CDS            SET1 (fragment): solubility-enhancement tag derived from T7 phage gene 10B
   5775..5822    +  terminator     T7 terminator: transcription terminator for bacteriophage T7 RNA polymerase
   5845..5949    -  CDS            TcR (fragment): tetracycline efflux protein; tet; confers resistance to tetracycline
   5997..6025    -  promoter       tet promoter: E. coli promoter for tetracycline efflux protein gene
>Addgene plasmid #39233 | pET11a-4SS-HEWL | depositor full sequence | sequence record 49808 | pET11a-4SS-HEWL sequence 6034 bps
TTCTTGAAGACGAAAGGGCCTCGTGATACGCCTATTTTTATAGGTTAATGTCATGATAATAATGGTTTCT
TAGACGTCAGGTGGCACTTTTCGGGGAAATGTGCGCGGAACCCCTATTTGTTTATTTTTCTAAATACATT
CAAATATGTATCCGCTCATGAGACAATAACCCTGATAAATGCTTCAATAATATTGAAAAAGGAAGAGTAT
GAGTATTCAACATTTCCGTGTCGCCCTTATTCCCTTTTTTGCGGCATTTTGCCTTCCTGTTTTTGCTCAC
CCAGAAACGCTGGTGAAAGTAAAAGATGCTGAAGATCAGTTGGGTGCACGAGTGGGTTACATCGAACTGG
ATCTCAACAGCGGTAAGATCCTTGAGAGTTTTCGCCCCGAAGAACGTTTTCCAATGATGAGCACTTTTAA
AGTTCTGCTATGTGGCGCGGTATTATCCCGTGTTGACGCCGGGCAAGAGCAACTCGGTCGCCGCATACAC
TATTCTCAGAATGACTTGGTTGAGTACTCACCAGTCACAGAAAAGCATCTTACGGATGGCATGACAGTAA
GAGAATTATGCAGTGCTGCCATAACCATGAGTGATAACACTGCGGCCAACTTACTTCTGACAACGATCGG
AGGACCGAAGGAGCTAACCGCTTTTTTGCACAACATGGGGGATCATGTAACTCGCCTTGATCGTTGGGAA
CCGGAGCTGAATGAAGCCATACCAAACGACGAGCGTGACACCACGATGCCTGCAGCAATGGCAACAACGT
TGCGCAAACTATTAACTGGCGAACTACTTACTCTAGCTTCCCGGCAACAATTAATAGACTGGATGGAGGC
GGATAAAGTTGCAGGACCACTTCTGCGCTCGGCCCTTCCGGCTGGCTGGTTTATTGCTGATAAATCTGGA
GCCGGTGAGCGTGGGTCTCGCGGTATCATTGCAGCACTGGGGCCAGATGGTAAGCCCTCCCGTATCGTAG
TTATCTACACGACGGGGAGTCAGGCAACTATGGATGAACGAAATAGACAGATCGCTGAGATAGGTGCCTC
ACTGATTAAGCATTGGTAACTGTCAGACCAAGTTTACTCATATATACTTTAGATTGATTTAAAACTTCAT
TTTTAATTTAAAAGGATCTAGGTGAAGATCCTTTTTGATAATCTCATGACCAAAATCCCTTAACGTGAGT
TTTCGTTCCACTGAGCGTCAGACCCCGTAGAAAAGATCAAAGGATCTTCTTGAGATCCTTTTTTTCTGCG
CGTAATCTGCTGCTTGCAAACAAAAAAACCACCGCTACCAGCGGTGGTTTGTTTGCCGGATCAAGAGCTA
CCAACTCTTTTTCCGAAGGTAACTGGCTTCAGCAGAGCGCAGATACCAAATACTGTCCTTCTAGTGTAGC
CGTAGTTAGGCCACCACTTCAAGAACTCTGTAGCACCGCCTACATACCTCGCTCTGCTAATCCTGTTACC
AGTGGCTGCTGCCAGTGGCGATAAGTCGTGTCTTACCGGGTTGGACTCAAGACGATAGTTACCGGATAAG
GCGCAGCGGTCGGGCTGAACGGGGGGTTCGTGCACACAGCCCAGCTTGGAGCGAACGACCTACACCGAAC
TGAGATACCTACAGCGTGAGCTATGAGAAAGCGCCACGCTTCCCGAAGGGAGAAAGGCGGACAGGTATCC
GGTAAGCGGCAGGGTCGGAACAGGAGAGCGCACGAGGGAGCTTCCAGGGGGAAACGCCTGGTATCTTTAT
AGTCCTGTCGGGTTTCGCCACCTCTGACTTGAGCGTCGATTTTTGTGATGCTCGTCAGGGGGGCGGAGCC
TATGGAAAAACGCCAGCAACGCGGCCTTTTTACGGTTCCTGGCCTTTTGCTGGCCTTTTGCTCACATGTT
CTTTCCTGCGTTATCCCCTGATTCTGTGGATAACCGTATTACCGCCTTTGAGTGAGCTGATACCGCTCGC
CGCAGCCGAACGACCGAGCGCAGCGAGTCAGTGAGCGAGGAAGCGGAAGAGCGCCTGATGCGGTATTTTC
TCCTTACGCATCTGTGCGGTATTTCACACCGCATATATGGTGCACTCTCAGTACAATCTGCTCTGATGCC
GCATAGTTAAGCCAGTATACACTCCGCTATCGCTACGTGACTGGGTCATGGCTGCGCCCCGACACCCGCC
AACACCCGCTGACGCGCCCTGACGGGCTTGTCTGCTCCCGGCATCCGCTTACAGACAAGCTGTGACCGTC
TCCGGGAGCTGCATGTGTCAGAGGTTTTCACCGTCATCACCGAAACGCGCGAGGCAGCTGCGGTAAAGCT
CATCAGCGTGGTCGTGAAGCGATTCACAGATGTCTGCCTGTTCATCCGCGTCCAGCTCGTTGAGTTTCTC
CAGAAGCGTTAATGTCTGGCTTCTGATAAAGCGGGCCATGTTAAGGGCGGTTTTTTCCTGTTTGGTCACT
GATGCCTCCGTGTAAGGGGGATTTCTGTTCATGGGGGTAATGATACCGATGAAACGAGAGAGGATGCTCA
CGATACGGGTTACTGATGATGAACATGCCCGGTTACTGGAACGTTGTGAGGGTAAACAACTGGCGGTATG
GATGCGGCGGGACCAGAGAAAAATCACTCAGGGTCAATGCCAGCGCTTCGTTAATACAGATGTAGGTGTT
CCACAGGGTAGCCAGCAGCATCCTGCGATGCAGATCCGGAACATAATGGTGCAGGGCGCTGACTTCCGCG
TTTCCAGACTTTACGAAACACGGAAACCGAAGACCATTCATGTTGTTGCTCAGGTCGCAGACGTTTTGCA
GCAGCAGTCGCTTCACGTTCGCTCGCGTATCGGTGATTCATTCTGCTAACCAGTAAGGCAACCCCGCCAG
CCTAGCCGGGTCCTCAACGACAGGAGCACGATCATGCGCACCCGTGGCCAGGACCCAACGCTGCCCGAGA
TGCGCCGCGTGCGGCTGCTGGAGATGGCGGACGCGATGGATATGTTCTGCCAAGGGTTGGTTTGCGCATT
CACAGTTCTCCGCAAGAATTGATTGGCTCCAATTCTTGGAGTGGTGAATCCGTTAGCGAGGTGCCGCCGG
CTTCCATTCAGGTCGAGGTGGCCCGGCTCCATGCACCGCGACGCAACGCGGGGAGGCAGACAAGGTATAG
GGCGGCGCCTACAATCCATGCCAACCCGTTCCATGTGCTCGCCGAGGCGGCATAAATCGCCGTGACGATC
AGCGGTCCAGTGATCGAAGTTAGGCTGGTAAGAGCCGCGAGCGATCCTTGAAGCTGTCCCTGATGGTCGT
CATCTACCTGCCTGGACAGCATGGCCTGCAACGCGGGCATCCCGATGCCGCCGGAAGCGAGAAGAATCAT
AATGGGGAAGGCCATCCAGCCTCGCGTCGCGAACGCCAGCAAGACGTAGCCCAGCGCGTCGGCCGCCATG
CCGGCGATAATGGCCTGCTTCTCGCCGAAACGTTTGGTGGCGGGACCAGTGACGAAGGCTTGAGCGAGGG
CGTGCAAGATTCCGAATACCGCAAGCGACAGGCCGATCATCGTCGCGCTCCAGCGAAAGCGGTCCTCGCC
GAAAATGACCCAGAGCGCTGCCGGCACCTGTCCTACGAGTTGCATGATAAAGAAGACAGTCATAAGTGCG
GCGACGATAGTCATGCCCCGCGCCCACCGGAAGGAGCTGACTGGGTTGAAGGCTCTCAAGGGCATCGGTC
GAGATCCCGGTGCCTAATGAGTGAGCTAACTTACATTAATTGCGTTGCGCTCACTGCCCGCTTTCCAGTC
GGGAAACCTGTCGTGCCAGCTGCATTAATGAATCGGCCAACGCGCGGGGAGAGGCGGTTTGCGTATTGGG
CGCCAGGGTGGTTTTTCTTTTCACCAGTGAGACGGGCAACAGCTGATTGCCCTTCACCGCCTGGCCCTGA
GAGAGTTGCAGCAAGCGGTCCACGCTGGTTTGCCCCAGCAGGCGAAAATCCTGTTTGATGGTGGTTAACG
GCGGGATATAACATGAGCTGTCTTCGGTATCGTCGTATCCCACTACCGAGATATCCGCACCAACGCGCAG
CCCGGACTCGGTAATGGCGCGCATTGCGCCCAGCGCCATCTGATCGTTGGCAACCAGCATCGCAGTGGGA
ACGATGCCCTCATTCAGCATTTGCATGGTTTGTTGAAAACCGGACATGGCACTCCAGTCGCCTTCCCGTT
CCGCTATCGGCTGAATTTGATTGCGAGTGAGATATTTATGCCAGCCAGCCAGACGCAGACGCGCCGAGAC
AGAACTTAATGGGCCCGCTAACAGCGCGATTTGCTGGTGACCCAATGCGACCAGATGCTCCACGCCCAGT
CGCGTACCGTCTTCATGGGAGAAAATAATACTGTTGATGGGTGTCTGGTCAGAGACATCAAGAAATAACG
CCGGAACATTAGTGCAGGCAGCTTCCACAGCAATGGCATCCTGGTCATCCAGCGGATAGTTAATGATCAG
CCCACTGACGCGTTGCGCGAGAAGATTGTGCACCGCCGCTTTACAGGCTTCGACGCCGCTTCGTTCTACC
ATCGACACCACCACGCTGGCACCCAGTTGATCGGCGCGAGATTTAATCGCCGCGACAATTTGCGACGGCG
CGTGCAGGGCCAGACTGGAGGTGGCAACGCCAATCAGCAACGACTGTTTGCCCGCCAGTTGTTGTGCCAC
GCGGTTGGGAATGTAATTCAGCTCCGCCATCGCCGCTTCCACTTTTTCCCGCGTTTTCGCAGAAACGTGG
CTGGCCTGGTTCACCACGCGGGAAACGGTCTGATAAGAGACACCGGCATACTCTGCGACATCGTATAACG
TTACTGGTTTCACATTCACCACCCTGAATTGACTCTCTTCCGGGCGCTATCATGCCATACCGCGAAAGGT
TTTGCGCCATTCGATGGTGTCCGGGATCTCGACGCTCTCCCTTATGCGACTCCTGCATTAGGAAGCAGCC
CAGTAGTAGGTTGAGGCCGTTGAGCACCGCCGCCGCAAGGAATGGTGCATGCAAGGAGATGGCGCCCAAC
AGTCCCCCGGCCACGGGGCCTGCCACCATACCCACGCCGAAACAAGCGCTCATGAGCCCGAAGTGGCGAG
CCCGATCTTCCCCATCGGTGATGTCGGCGATATAGGCGCCAGCAACCGCACCTGTGGCGCCGGTGATGCC
GGCCACGATGCGTCCGGCGTAGAGGATCGAGATCTCGATCCCGCGAAATTAATACGACTCACTATAGGGG
AATTGTGAGCGGATAACAATTCCCCTCTAGAAATAATTTTGTTTAACTTTAAGAAGGAGATATACATATG
[387 nt withheld, positions 5321-5707]
TAAGGATCCGGCTGCTAACAAAGCCCGAAAGGAAGCTGAGTTGGCTGCTGCCACCGCTGAGCAATAACTA
GCATAACCCCTTGGGGCCTCTAAACGGGTCTTGAGGGGTTTTTTGCTGAAAGGAGGAACTATATCCGGAT
ATCCCGCAAGAGGCCCGGCAGTACCGGCATAACCAAGCCTATGCCTACAGCATCCAGGGTGACGGTGCCG
AGGATGACGATGAGCGCATTGTTAGATTTCATACACGGTGCCTGACTGCGTTAGCAATTTAACTGTGATA
AACTACCGCATTAAAGCTTATCGATGATAAGCTGTCAAACATGAGAA
