>Addgene plasmid #39233 | pET11a-4SS-HEWL | depositor partial sequence | sequence record 49809 | HEWL Insert
CATATG
[387 nt withheld, positions 7-393]
TAAGGATCC
