>Addgene plasmid #39233 | pET11a-4SS-HEWL | addgene partial sequence | sequence record 53646 | pBRrevBam_primer
GCCGGCCACGATGCGTCCGGCGTAGAGGATCGAGATCTCGATCCCGCGAAATTAATACGACTCACTATAG
GGGAATTGTGAGCGGATAACAATTCCCCTCTAGAAATAATTTTGTTTAACTTTAAGAAGGAGATATACAT
ATG
[387 nt withheld, positions 144-530]
TAAGGATCCGGCTGCTAACAAAGCCCGAAAGGAAGCTGAGTTGGCTGCTGCCACCGCTGAGCAATAACTA
GCATAACCCCTTGGGGCCTCTAAACGGGTCTTGAGGGGTTTTTTGCTGAAAGGAGGAACTATATCCGGAT
ATCCCGCAAGAGGCCCGGCAGTACCGGCATAACCAAGCCTATGCCTACAGCATCCAGGGTGACGGTGCCG
AGGATGACGATGAGCGCATTGTTAGATTTCATACACGGTGCCTGACTGCGTTAGCAATTTAACTGTGATA
AACTACCGCATTAAAGCTTATC
